Addgene plasmid #128204: pFH99
Purpose: classic sgRNA backbone for SpCas9, combine with AtU6-26 promoter module (pFH35)
Depositing lab: Vladimir Nekrasov. Depositing organization: Rothamsted Research. Publication: A modular cloning toolkit for genome editing in plants. Hahn F, Korolev A, Sanjurjo Loures L, Nekrasov V. BMC Plant Biol. 2020 Apr 23;20(1):179. doi: 10.1186/s12870-020-02388-2. PubMed 32326901.
Backbone
  Vector backbone: pTwist-Kan
  Backbone manufacturer: Twist Biosciences
  Vector type: Plant Expression, CRISPR, Synthetic Biology
Growth in bacteria
  Bacterial resistance: Kanamycin, 50 μg/mL
  Growth temperature: 37°C
  Growth strain: DH5alpha
  Copy number: High Copy
Gene/Insert
  Gene/Insert name: classic sgRNA backbone for SpCas9, combine with AtU6-26 promoter module (pFH35)
  Species: Synthetic
Terms and licenses: Academic/Nonprofit Terms; Industry Terms: Not Available to Industry
How to cite: pFH99 was a gift from Vladimir Nekrasov (Addgene plasmid # 128204 ; http://n2t.net/addgene:128204 ; RRID:Addgene_128204)
