[The description below was written by a language model from this plasmid's Addgene catalogue record and pLannotate feature annotations shown in this document.]
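Description:
pFH99 is a small (about 2.9 kb) module plasmid from a modular cloning toolkit for plant genome editing, built on the synthetic pTwist-Kan backbone. It is propagated in E. coli from a high-copy ColE1/pUC-type origin and selected with kanamycin through an aminoglycoside phosphotransferase (KanR) gene. It is catalogued as a plant expression, CRISPR and synthetic biology vector, but the annotated sequence contains no plant promoter, plant selectable marker or T-DNA elements. It therefore serves as a part donor for assembly rather than as a construct delivered to plants directly.

The payload is a synthetic insert carrying the "classic" single guide RNA scaffold for Streptococcus pyogenes Cas9, the invariant portion of the sgRNA that folds into the structure bound by the nuclease. According to the record, this scaffold module is meant to be combined with a separate Arabidopsis U6-26 promoter module (pFH35). U6 promoters recruit RNA polymerase III and are commonly used to drive sgRNA transcription in plants. Upstream of the scaffold, the feature table shows a lac regulatory region (CAP binding site, lac promoter and operator), a pUC-type multiple cloning site and a partial lacZα coding sequence. This arrangement could act as a replaceable blue/white screening cassette at the position where a target-specific spacer would go, though the record does not state that function, nor does it give the assembly sites or how the spacer is introduced. The remaining annotations are short fragments (lacI, bom, further lacZα and MCS remnants) and an rrnB T1 terminator, which appear to be backbone or cassette remnants.
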