Features (pLannotate 1.2.2; 13 found; start..end, strand, type, name):
     21..63      +  CDS            lacI (fragment): lac repressor; lacI; The lac repressor binds to the lac operator to inhibit transcription in E. coli. This inhibition can be relieved by adding lactose or isopropyl-β-D-thiogalactopyranoside (IPTG).
     76..97      +  protein_bind   CAP binding site: CAP binding activates transcription in the presence of cAMP. E. coli catabolite activator protein
    112..142     +  promoter       lac promoter: promoter for the E. coli lac operon
    150..166     +  protein_bind   lac operator: The lac repressor binds to the lac operator to inhibit transcription in E. coli. This inhibition can be relieved by adding lactose or isopropyl-β-D-thiogalactopyranoside (IPTG). lac repressor encoded by lacI
    203..259     -  misc_feature   MCS: pUC18/19 multiple cloning site
    256..413     +  CDS            lacZα (fragment): LacZα fragment of β-galactosidase; lacZ fragment
    419..518     -  misc_feature   bom (fragment): basis of mobility region from pBR322
    607..682     +  misc_RNA       gRNA scaffold: guide RNA scaffold for the Streptococcus pyogenes CRISPR/Cas9 system
    948..1536    -  rep_origin     ori: high-copy-number ColE1/pMB1/pBR322/pUC origin of replication
   1672..2487    -  CDS            KanR: aminoglycoside phosphotransferase; aph(3')-Ia; confers resistance to kanamycin in bacteria or G418 (Geneticin®) in eukaryotes
   2603..2625    +  misc_feature   MCS (fragment): pBluescript multiple cloning site
   2625..2671    +  terminator     rrnB T1 terminator: transcription terminator T1 from the E. coli rrnB gene
   2773..2816    -  CDS            lacZα (fragment): LacZα fragment of β-galactosidase; lacZ fragment
>Addgene plasmid #128204 | pFH99 | addgene full sequence | sequence record 252914 | Addgene NGS Result
GGGTCTCAATTGTTGTCTTCGCAGCTGGCACGACAGGTTTCCCGACTGGAAAGCGGGCAGTGAGCGCAAC
GCAATTAATGTGAGTTAGCTCACTCATTAGGCACCCCAGGCTTTACACTTTATGCTTCCGGCTCGTATGT
TGTGTGGAATTGTGAGCGGATAACAATTTCACACAGGAAACAGCTATGACCATGATTACGCCAAGCTTGC
ATGCCTGCAGGTCGACTCTAGAGGATCCCCGGGTACCGAGCTCGAATTCACTGGCCGTCGTTTTACAACG
TCGTGACTGGGAAAACCCTGGCGTTACCCAACTTAATCGCCTTGCAGCACATCCCCCTTTCGCCAGCTGG
CGTAATAGCGAAGAGGCCCGCACCGATCGCCCTTCCCAACAGTTGCGCAGCCTGAATGGCGAATGGCGCC
TGATGCGGTATTTTCTCCTTACGCATCTGTGCGGTATTTCACACCGCATATGGTGCACTCTCAGTACAAT
CTGCTCTGATGCCGCATAGTTAAGCCAGCCCCGACACCCGCCAACACCCGCTGACGCGCCCTGACGGGCT
TGTCTGCTCCCGGCATCCGCTTACAGACAAGCTGTGACGAAGACAAGTTTTAGAGCTAGAAATAGCAAGT
TAAAATAAGGCTAGTCCGTTATCAACTTGAAAAAGTGGCACCGAGTCGGTGCTTTTTTTTTCGCTTGAGA
CCGAGGCTAGGTGGAGGCTCAGTGATGATAAGTCTGCGATGGTGGATGCATGTGTCATGGTCATAGCTGT
TTCCTGTGTGAAATTGTTATCCGCTCAGAGGGCACAATCCTATTCCGCGCTATCCGACAATCTCCAAGAC
ATTAGGTGGAGTTCAGTTCGGCGTATGGCATATGTCGCTGGAAAGAACATGTGAGCAAAAGGCCAGCAAA
AGGCCAGGAACCGTAAAAAGGCCGCGTTGCTGGCGTTTTTCCATAGGCTCCGCCCCCCTGACGAGCATCA
CAAAAATCGACGCTCAAGTCAGAGGTGGCGAAACCCGACAGGACTATAAAGATACCAGGCGTTTCCCCCT
GGAAGCTCCCTCGTGCGCTCTCCTGTTCCGACCCTGCCGCTTACCGGATACCTGTCCGCCTTTCTCCCTT
CGGGAAGCGTGGCGCTTTCTCATAGCTCACGCTGTAGGTATCTCAGTTCGGTGTAGGTCGTTCGCTCCAA
GCTGGGCTGTGTGCACGAACCCCCCGTTCAGCCCGACCGCTGCGCCTTATCCGGTAACTATCGTCTTGAG
TCCAACCCGGTAAGACACGACTTATCGCCACTGGCAGCAGCCACTGGTAACAGGATTAGCAGAGCGAGGT
ATGTAGGCGGTGCTACAGAGTTCTTGAAGTGGTGGCCTAACTACGGCTACACTAGAAGAACAGTATTTGG
TATCTGCGCTCTGCTGAAGCCAGTTACCTTCGGAAAAAGAGTTGGTAGCTCTTGATCCGGCAAACAAACC
ACCGCTGGTAGCGGTGGTTTTTTTGTTTGCAAGCAGCAGATTACGCGCAGAAAAAAAGGATCTCAAGAAG
ATCCTTTGATCTTTTCTACGGGGTCTGACGCTCTATTCAACAAAGCCGCCGTCCCGTCAAGTCAGCGTAA
ATGGGTAGGGGGCTTCAAATCGTCCGCTCTGCCAGTGTTACAACCAATTAACAAATTCTGATTAGAAAAA
CTCATCGAGCATCAAATGAAACTGCAATTTATTCATATCAGGATTATCAATACCATATTTTTGAAAAAGC
CGTTTCTGTAATGAAGGAGAAAACTCACCGAGGCAGTTCCATAGGATGGCAAGATCCTGGTATCGGTCTG
CGATTCCGACTCGTCCAACATCAATACAACCTATTAATTTCCCCTCGTCAAAAATAAGGTTATCAAGTGA
GAAATCACCATGAGTGACGACTGAATCCGGTGAGAATGGCAAAAGCTTATGCATTTCTTTCCAGACTTGT
TCAACAGGCCAGCCATTACGCTCGTCATCAAAATCACTCGCATCAACCAAACCGTTATTCATTCGTGATT
GCGCCTGAGCGAGACGAAATACGCGATCGCTGTTAAAAGGACAATTACAAACAGGAATCGAATGCAACCG
GCGCAGGAACACTGCCAGCGCATCAACAATATTTTCACCTGAATCAGGATATTCTTCTAATACCTGGAAT
GCTGTTTTCCCGGGGATCGCAGTGGTGAGTAACCATGCATCATCAGGAGTACGGATAAAATGCTTGATGG
TCGGAAGAGGCATAAATTCCGTCAGCCAGTTTAGTCTGACCATCTCATCTGTAACATCATTGGCAACGCT
ACCTTTGCCATGTTTCAGAAACAACTCTGGCGCATCGGGCTTCCCATACAATCGATAGATTGTCGCACCT
GATTGCCCGACATTATCGCGAGCCCATTTATACCCATATAAATCAGCATCCATGTTGGAATTTAATCGCG
GCCTCGAGCAAGACGTTTCCCGTTGAATATGGCTCATAACACCCCTTGTATTACTGTTTATGTAAGCAGA
CAGTTTTATTGTTCATGATGATATATTTTTATCTTGTGCAATGTAACATCAGAGATTTTGAGACACAACG
TGGCTTTCCCCCGCCGCTCTAGAACTAGTGGATCCAAATAAAACGAAAGGCTCAGTCGAAAGACTGGGCC
TTTCGTTTTATCTGTTGTTTGTCGCATTATACGAGACGTCCAGGTTGGGATACCTGAAACAAAACCCATC
GTACGGCCAAGGAAGTCTCCAATAACTGTGATCCACCACAAGCGCCAGGGTTTTCCCAGTCACGACGTTG
TAAAACGACGGCCAGTCATGCATAATCCGCACGCATCTGGAATAAGGAAGTGCCATTCCGCCTGACCT
